Addgene plasmid #122592: pTn7·X-nia
Purpose: Plasmid for genomic integraction of xylS-Pm->nia into the Tn7 insertion site
Depositing lab: Pablo Ivan Nikel. Depositing organization: Danmarks Tekniske Universitet. Publication: Physical decoupling of XylS/Pm regulatory elements and conditional proteolysis enable precise control of gene expression in Pseudomonas putida. Volke DC, Turlin J, Mol V, Nikel PI. Microb Biotechnol. 2019 Mar 12. doi: 10.1111/1751-7915.13383. PubMed 30864281.
Backbone
  Vector backbone: pTn7-M
  Backbone size w/o insert (bp): 3147
  Total vector size (bp): 5856
  Vector type: Bacterial Expression, Synthetic Biology ; Tn7 genomic integration
  Selectable markers: Gentamicin
Growth in bacteria
  Bacterial resistance: Kanamycin, 50 μg/mL
  Growth temperature: 37°C
  Growth strain: Pir1
  Copy number: Low Copy
Gene/Insert
  Gene/Insert name: xylS/Pm->Nia (alt names: XylS regulator; nuclear inclusion proteins a)
  Species: Pseudomonas putida, peanut stripe potyvirus (PStV)
  Insert size (bp): 2775
  Promoter: Pm
  Cloning method: Ligation Independent Cloning
  Sequencing primers: 5′ AGGGCGGCGGATTTGTCC; 3′ GCGGCAACCGAGCGTTC
Terms and licenses: Academic/Nonprofit Terms; Industry Terms: Not Available to Industry
How to cite: pTn7·X-nia was a gift from Pablo Ivan Nikel (Addgene plasmid # 122592 ; http://n2t.net/addgene:122592 ; RRID:Addgene_122592)
