[The description below was written by a language model from this plasmid's Addgene catalogue record and pLannotate feature annotations shown in this document.]
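Description:
pTn7·X-nia is a mini-Tn7 delivery plasmid built on the pTn7-M backbone for inserting an inducible protease module into the chromosomal Tn7 attachment site of Pseudomonas putida and related bacteria. It replicates from the R6K γ origin, which depends on the pi initiator protein. It is therefore maintained at low copy in pir-expressing E. coli hosts and behaves as a suicide vector in recipients that lack pi. The backbone outside the transposon ends carries a kanamycin resistance gene (aphA1) for propagation and an IncP oriT that allows conjugative mobilisation into the target strain. Transposition would rely on Tn7 transposase functions supplied separately, since none are annotated on this plasmid.

The segment between the Tn7L and Tn7R ends is what becomes integrated. It contains a gentamicin acetyltransferase gene (aacC1) driven by a class 1 integron Pc promoter fragment, which allows selection of integrants. It also carries the xylS regulator gene from the TOL plasmid and the Pm promoter, which XylS activates in the presence of benzoate or m-toluate. Pm drives nia, encoding the nuclear inclusion protein a protease. The catalogue attributes nia to peanut stripe potyvirus, whereas the automated annotation matched it by homology to the plum pox potyvirus polyprotein. The rrnB T1 and lambda t0 terminators insulate the cassette. The short CmR, lacZα and MCS fragments annotated between the parts appear to be cloning remnants.

According to the associated publication title, the construct serves a conditional proteolysis scheme for precise control of gene expression in P. putida. How target proteins are marked for cleavage is not stated in the record.
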