Features (pLannotate 1.2.2; 16 found; start..end, strand, type, name):
      1..389     -  rep_origin     R6K γ ori: γ replication origin from E. coli plasmid R6K; requires the R6K initiator protein pi for replication
    398..563     +  mobile_element Tn7L: mini-Tn7 element (left end of the Tn7 transposon) Tn7
    577..663     -  terminator     rrnB T1 terminator: Escherichia coli rrnB; transcription terminator T1 from the E. coli rrnB gene
    729..1262    -  CDS            GmR: gentamycin acetyltransferase; aacC1; confers resistance to gentamycin
   1451..1477    -  promoter       Pc promoter (fragment): intI1 (promoter lies within the coding sequence); class 1 integron promoter
   1505..2470    -  CDS            XylS: XylS regulator encoded by the Pseudomonas putida TOL plasmid pWWO; xylS; stimulates transcription from the Pm promoter in the presence of aromatic compounds such as m-toluate or benzoate
   2731..3136    +  CDS            CmR (fragment): chloramphenicol acetyltransferase; cat; confers resistance to chloramphenicol
   3098..3358    -  CDS            YPRA_ECOLX (fragment): Protein predicted: Swiss-Prot protein existence level 4. From Escherichia coli.
   3370..3450    +  promoter       Pm promoter: The bacterial Pm promoter is activated by XylS in the presence of benzoate or m-toluate (Marqués et al., 1999).
   3533..4261    +  CDS            POLG_PPVD (fragment): Experimental evidence at protein level: Swiss-Prot protein existence level 1. [Nuclear inclusion protein A]: has RNA-binding and proteolytic activities. From Plum pox potyvirus (strain D) (PPV).
   4262..4306    +  misc_feature   MCS (fragment): pUC18/19 multiple cloning site
   4314..4338    +  CDS            lacZα (fragment): LacZα fragment of β-galactosidase; lacZ fragment
   4349..4443    +  terminator     lambda t0 terminator: transcription terminator from phage lambda
   4447..4646    +  mobile_element Tn7R (fragment): mini-Tn7 element (right end of the Tn7 transposon) Tn7
   4756..5568    +  CDS            aphA1: KKA1_ECOLX - Also known as nptI. Protein inferred from homology: Swiss-Prot protein existence level 3. Resistance to kanamycin and structurally-related aminoglycosides, including amikacin. From Escherichia coli.
   5738..5846    +  oriT           oriT: incP origin of transfer
>Addgene plasmid #122592 | pTn7·X-nia | addgene full sequence | sequence record 238455 | Addgene NGS Result
TGTCAGCCGTTAAGTGTTCCTGTGTCACTCAAAATTGCTTTGAGAGGCTCTAAGGGCTTCTCAGTGCGTT
ACATCCCTGGCTTGTTGTCCACAACCGTTAAACCTTAAAGGCTTTAAAAGCCTTATATATTCTTTTTTTT
CTTATAAAACTTAAAACCTTAGAGGCTATTTAAGTTGCTGATTTATATTAATTTTATTGTTCAAACATGA
GAGCTTAGTACGTGAAACATGAGAGCTTAGTACGTTAGCCATGAGAGCTTAGTACGTTAGCCATGAGGGT
TTAGTTCGTTAAACATGAGAGCTTAGTACGTTAAACATGAGAGCTTAGTACGTGAAACATGAGAGCTTAG
TACGTACTATCAACAGGTTGAACTGCTGATCTTCAGATCGGCGCGCCTGTGGGCGGACAAAATAGTTGGG
AACTGGGAGGGGTGGAAATGGAGTTTTTAAGGATTATTTAGGGAAGAGTGACAAAATAGATGGGAACTGG
GTGTAGCGTCGTAAGCTAATACGAAAATTAAAAATGACAAAATAGTTTGGAACTAGATTTCACTTATCTG
GTTTCTAGGGCGGCGGATTTGTCCTACTCAGGAGAGCGTTCACCGACAAACAACAGATAAAACGAAAGGC
CCAGTCTTTCGACTGAGCCTTTCGTTTTATTTGATGCCGACGTCCAATTTACCGAACAACTCCGCGGCCG
GGAAGCCGATCTCGGCTTGAACGAATTGTTAGGTGGCGGTACTTGGGTCGATATCAAAGTGCATCACTTC
TTCCCGTATGCCCAACTTTGTATAGAGAGCCACTGCGGGATCGTCACCGTAATCTGCTTGCACGTAGATC
ACATAAGCACCAAGCGCGTTGGCCTCATGCTTGAGGAGATTGATGAGCGCGGTGGCAATGCCCTGCCTCC
GGTGCTCTCCGGAGACTGCGAGATCATAGATATAGATCTCACTACGCGGCTGCTCAAACTTGGGCAGAAC
GTAAGCCGCGAGAGCGCCAACAACCGCTTCTTGGTCGAAGGCAGCAAGCGCGATGAATGTCTTACTACGG
AGCAAGTTCCCGAGGTAATCGGAGTCCGGCTGATGTTGGGAGTAGGTGGCTACGTCTCCGAACTCACGAC
CGAAAAGATCAAGAGCAGCCCGCATGGATTTGACTTGGTCAGGGCCGAGCCTACATGTGCGAATGATGCC
CATACTTGAGCCACCTAACTTTGTTTTAGGGCGACTGCCCTGCTGCGTAACATCGTTGCTGCTGCGTAAC
ATCGTTGCTGCTCCATAACATCAAACATCGACCCACGGCGTAACGCGCTTGCTGCTTGGATGCCCGAGGC
ATAGGCTGTACAAAAAAACAGTCATAACAAGCCATGAAAACCGCCACTGCGCCGTTACCACCGCTGCGTT
CGGTCAAGGTTCTGGACCAGTTGCGTGAGCGCATACGCTACTTGCATTACAGTTTACGAACCGAACAGGC
TTATGTCCAAGACGTCTTAATTAAACGTTCGTAATCAAGCCACTTCCTTTTTGCATTGACGCAGGGTGTC
GGAAGGCAACTCGCCGAACGCGCTCCTATAGTTTTCAGCGAAGCGTCCCAAATGTAAGAAGCCGTAGTCT
AGGGCTATCTCAGTTATACTACGCACATTGGCACTGGGATCGTTCAAGCAGGCGCGGATGCTTTCGAGCT
TGCGGTTGCGGATGTAGTTCTTCGGCGTGGTGCCGGCGTGCTTCTCGAACAAATTGTAGAGCGAGCGTGG
ACTCATCATCGCCAGCTCCGCTAACCGCTCAAGGCTGATATTCCGTTTGAGATTCTCCTCAATGAATTGA
ACGACTCGCTCGAAAGACGGGTTACCTTTGCTGAAAATTTCACGGCTGACATTGCTGCCCAGCATTTCGA
GCAGCTTGGAAGCGATGATCCCCGCATAGTGCTCTTGGACCCGAGGCATCGACTTTGTATGTTCCGCTTC
GTCACAAACTAACCCGAGTAGATTGATAAAGCCATCGAGTTGCTGGAGATTGTGTCGCGCGGCGAAACGG
ATACCCTCCCTCGGCTTGTGCCAATTGTTGTCACTGCACGCCCGATCAAGGACCACTGAGGGCAATTTAA
CGATAAATTTCTCGCAATCTTCTGAATAGGTCAGGTCGGCTTGGTCATCCGGATTGAGCAGCAATAGTTC
GCCCGGCGCAAAATAGTGCTCCTGGCCATGGCCACGCCACAGGCAATGGCCTTTGAGTATTATTTGCAGA
TGATAACAGGTCTCTAATCCAGGCGAGATTACCCTCACGCTACCGCCGTAGCTGATTCGACACAGATCGA
GGCATCCGAAGATTCTGTGGTGCAGCCTGCCTGCCGGGCGCCCGCCCTTGGGCAGGCGAATAGAGTGCGT
ACCGACATACTGGTTAACATAATCGGAGACTGCATAGGGCTCGGCGTGGACGAAGATCTGACTTTTCTCG
TTCAATAAGCAAAAATCCATAGTTCACGGTTCTCTTATTTTAATGTGGGCTGCTTGGTGTGATGTAGAAA
GGCGCCAAGTCGATGAAAATGCATCTCGACGTGATGCGTATACGGGTTACCCCCATTGCCACGTTGCGCC
ATCCTTTTTGCAATCAGTGACCACTTTTCCAAGCAAAAATAACGCCAAGCAGAACGAAGACGTTCTTTTT
AAGAAGCGAGAACACCAGAAGTTCGTGCTGTCGGGGCATGGGGCGACGAATTGGCGGATAAAGGGGATCT
GCTGGATATTACGGCCTTTTTAAAGACCGTAAAGAAAAATAAGCACAAGTTTTATCCGGCCTTTATTCAC
ATTCTTGCCCGCCTGATGAATGCTCATCCGTAATTACGTATGGCAATGAAAGACGGTGAGCTGGTGATAT
GGGATAGTGTTCACCCTTGTTACACCGTTTTCCATGAGCAAACTGAAACGTTTTCATCGCTCTGGAGTGA
ATACCACGACGATTTCCGGCAGTTTCTACACATATATTCGCAAGATGTGGCGTGTTACGGTGAAAACCTG
GCCTATTTCCCTAAAGGGTTTATTGAGAATATGTTTTTCGTCTCAGCCAATCCCTGGGTGAGTTTCACCA
GTTTTGATTTAAACGTGGCCAATATGGACAACTTCTTCGCCCCCGTTTTCACCATGCATGGGAATTAGCT
TGATCTGACCAACGACCGGTAGCGGAGCTATCCAACGGCGGTATACCAGGAAAACACACAGCAGGTACAT
CAGAACAGTACCATGACTGAAGAACAAATAGTTTTTTCCTGATCCATAAAGCAGAACGGCCTGCTCCATG
ACAAATCTGGCTCCCCAACTAATGCCCCATGCAGCCAGCATAACCAGCATAAAGTGCAGTGTCCGGTTTG
ATAGGGATAAGTCCAGCCTTGCAAGAAGCGGATACAGGAGTGCAAAAAATGGCTATCTCTAGTAAGGCCT
ACCCCTTAGGCTTTATGCAACAGAAACAATAATAATGGAGTCATGACCATGCCTAGGCCGCGGCCGCGCG
AATTCGAGCTCAAAGAGGAGAAATTAAGCATGAGTAAATCACTGTTTAGAGGCCTGAGAGACTATAATCC
AATCGCAAGCTCAATATGCCAATTGAATAACTCATCTGGTGCTAGACAAAGTGTAATGTTTGGACTTGGC
TTTGGGGGTTTAATTGTCACGAATCAGCATTTGTTCAAAAGGAATGACGGAGAGCTAACAATCCGATCGC
ATCATGGGGAATTCGTAGTGAAGGACACAAAAACTCTCAAACTGCTTCCTTGCAAAGGTCGAGACATAGT
GATCATCAGATTACCAAAGGATTTCCCTCCTTTTCCGAAGAGGTTGCAGTTCCGCACCCCGACGACTGAG
GACAGAGTTTGTTTAATTGGTTCAAATTTCCAAACGAAGAGCATTTCAAGCACCATGTCGGAAACAAGCG
CAACATATCCAGTTGATAACAGTCATTTCTGGAAACACTGGATTAGCACGAAGGATGGTCATTGCGGATT
ACCCATCGTGAGCACTCGAGATGGCAGTATTCTTGGGCTACACAGTCTTGCAAATTCAACGAACACCCAG
AATTTCTATGCAGCTTTCCCTGACAACTTCGAGACCACATACTTGTCAAATCAAGACAATGATAACTGGA
TAAAGCAGTGGCGATACAACCCGGATGAAGTTTGCTGGGGATCCCTACAACTCAAGAGGGACATTCCACA
GAGTCCGTTTACAATTTGTAAACTGCTAACGGATCTTGATGGGGAATTTGTTTACACTCAGGGTACCCGG
GGATCCTCTAGAGTCGACCTGCAGGCATGCAAGCTTGCGGCCGCGTCGTGACTGGGAAAACCCTGGCGAC
TAGTCTTGGACTCCTGTTGATAGATCCAGTAATGACCTCAGAACTCCATCTGGATTTGTTCAGAACGCTC
GGTTGCCGCCGGGCGTTTTTTATTGGTGAGAATCCAGCCACGCCCCTCTTTAATACGACGGGCAATTTGC
ACTTCAGAAAATGAAGAGTTTGCTTTAGCCATAACAAAAGTCCAGTATGCTTTTTCACAGCATAACTGGA
CTGATTTCAGTTTACAACTATTCTGTCTAGTTTAAGACTTTATTGTCATAGTTTAGATCTATTTTGTTCA
GTTTAAGACTTTATTGTCCGCCCACAATTTAAATTTGTGTCTCAAAATCTCTGATGTTACATTGCACAAG
ATAAAAATATATCATCATGAACAATAAAACTGTCTGCTTACATAAACAGTAATACAAGGGGTGTTATGAG
CCATATTCAGCGTGAAACGAGCTGTAGCCGTCCGCGTCTGAACAGCAACATGGATGCGGATCTGTATGGC
TATAAATGGGCGCGTGATAACGTGGGTCAGAGCGGCGCGACCATTTATCGTCTGTATGGCAAACCGGATG
CGCCGGAACTGTTTCTGAAACATGGCAAAGGCAGCGTGGCGAACGATGTGACCGATGAAATGGTGCGTCT
GAACTGGCTGACCGAATTTATGCCGCTGCCGACCATTAAACATTTTATTCGCACCCCGGATGATGCGTGG
CTGCTGACCACCGCGATTCCGGGCAAAACCGCGTTTCAGGTGCTGGAAGAATATCCGGATAGCGGCGAAA
ACATTGTGGATGCGCTGGCCGTGTTTCTGCGTCGTCTGCATAGCATTCCGGTGTGCAACTGCCCGTTTAA
CAGCGATCGTGTGTTTCGTCTGGCCCAGGCGCAGAGCCGTATGAACAACGGCCTGGTGGATGCGAGCGAT
TTTGATGATGAACGTAACGGCTGGCCGGTGGAACAGGTGTGGAAAGAAATGCATAAACTGCTGCCGTTTA
GCCCGGATAGCGTGGTGACCCACGGCGATTTTAGCCTGGATAACCTGATTTTCGATGAAGGCAAACTGAT
TGGCTGCATTGATGTGGGCCGTGTGGGCATTGCGGATCGTTATCAGGATCTGGCCATTCTGTGGAACTGC
CTGGGCGAATTTAGCCCGAGCCTGCAAAAACGTCTGTTTCAGAAATATGGCATTGATAATCCGGATATGA
ACAAACTGCAATTTCATCTGATGCTGGATGAATTTTTCTAATAATTAATTGGACCGCGGTCCGCGCGTTG
TCCTTTTCCGCTGCATAACCCTGCTTCGGGGTCATTATAGCGATTTTTTCGGTATATCCATCCTTTTTCG
CACGATATACAGGATTTTGCCAAAGGGTTCGTGTAGACTTTCCTTGGTGTATCCAACGGCGTCAGCCGGG
CAGGATAGGTGAAGTAGGCCCACCCGCGAGCGGGTGTTCCTTCTTCACTGTCCCTTATTCGCACCTGGCG
GTGCTCAACGGGAATCCTGCTCTGCGAGGCTGGCCGTAGGCCGGCCGGCGCGCCCCA
